>Addgene plasmid #233498 | pMTKM26 | addgene full sequence | sequence record 467228 | Addgene NGS Result
TCGGTCTCAAACGCACTATATCAGGCCTCCACTATTCCAGGCTTCCACTATCCCACCAGTTTTTCCGACC
ACTTATTCCGATCCGGCAGGGTTCATCCTCTCACCTCCCCCCGCTGCGCACCCGTCTAACCACCCTCGGC
ATGACGAATTCACTCGAGAGGCCCTCATCCACACAACATATGGCTAAAGTGGTGAAACTTGGGCCATGAC
AAAGGCCATGGAAAATGGTAGTACCATGGTACTACCAGTGGTACTACCACTAGTGGTGGCATTAGTGGTA
CCAGAACCACCTGTTGATTGATGGCTGGGACTCCTGTATTTTGGTTAGGGCCTGTCTGTTGGGGCCTGTC
AAACAACCAACAACACCCTTCCATATTCTGTTCTATCCAGCTAGTTAGTTAGCTAGCTAGCTAGCTGTCT
TTCTCTCTCGTATGACATGGCCTAAGGCCATGTCATGTCACACATACACATACACACCGGTTTACCGTTT
CAGTAAATATCCAACATGCGATCATGCCAATATTCTGCCAATATTCTGCCAAATGTTCTTTCTGCCATTC
TGCCATATATAAAGACCACATTTGATATCCAATTTCCCAATTCCAAATGATTTCGAATACATTAGTCTAT
AATAATTATATCTCTTCCTTGTTCCTCCCAAACCAAGTCTTTTAGATTTAACAACAGTACACACACACTT
TTACACATTCACATATGTGAGACCAGACCAATAAAAAACGCCCGGCGGCAACCGAGCGTTCTGAACAAAT
CCAGATGGAGTTCTGAGGTCATTACTGGATCTATCAACAGGAGTCCAAGCGAGCTCGATATCAAATTACG
CCCCGCCCTGCCACTCATCGCAGTACTGTTGTAATTCATTAAGCATTCTGCCGACATGGAAGCCATCACA
AACGGCATGATGAACCTGAATCGCCAGCGGCATCAGCACCTTGTCGCCTTGCGTATAATATTTGCCCATG
GTGAAAACGGGGGCGAAGAAGTTGTCCATATTGGCCACGTTTAAATCAAAACTGGTGAAACTCACCCAGG
GATTGGCTGAAACGAAAAACATATTCTCAATAAACCCTTTAGGGAAATAGGCCAGGTTTTCACCGTAACA
CGCCACATCTTGCGAATATATGTGTAGAAACTGCCGGAAATCGTCGTGGTATTCACTCCAGAGCGATGAA
AACGTTTCAGTTTGCTCATGGAAAACGGTGTAACAAGGGTGAACACTATCCCATATCACCAGCTCACCGT
CTTTCATTGCCATACGAAATTCCGGATGAGCATTCATCAGGCGGGCAAGAATGTGAATAAAGGCCGGATA
AAACTTGTGCTTATTTTTCTTTACGGTCTTTAAAAAGGCCGTAATATCCAGCTGAACGGTCTGGTTATAG
GTACATTGAGCAACTGACTGAAATGCCTCAAAATGTTCTTTACGATGCCATTGGGATATATCAACGGTGG
TATATCCAGTGATTTTTTTCTCCATTTTAGCTTCCTTAGCTCCTGAAAATCTCGATAACTCAAAAAATAC
GCCCGGTAGTGATCTTATTTCATTATGGTGAAAGTTGGAACCTCTTACGTGCCCGATCAATCATGACCAA
AATCCCTTAACGTGAGTTTTCGTTCCACTGAGCGTCAGACCCCGTAGAAAAGATCAAAGGATCTTCTTGA
GATCCTTTTTTTCTGCGCGTAATCTGCTGCTTGCAAACAAAAAAACCACCGCTACCAGCGGTGGTTTGTT
TGCCGGATCAAGAGCTACCAACTCTTTTTCCGAAGGTAACTGGCTTCAGCAGAGCGCAGATACCAAATAC
TGTTCTTCTAGTGTAGCCGTAGTTAGGCCACCACTTCAAGAACTCTGTAGCACCGCCTACATACCTCGCT
CTGCTAATCCTGTTACCAGTGGCTGCTGCCAGTGGCGATAAGTCGTGTCTTACCGGGTTGGACTCAAGAC
GATAGTTACCGGATAAGGCGCAGCGGTCGGGCTGAACGGGGGGTTCGTGCACACAGCCCAGCTTGGAGCG
AACGACCTACACCGAACTGAGATACCTACAGCGTGAGCTATGAGAAAGCGCCACGCTTCCCGAAGGGAGA
AAGGCGGACAGGTATCCGGTAAGCGGCAGGGTCGGAACAGGAGAGCGCACGAGGGAGCTTCCAGGGGGAA
ACGCCTGGTATCTTTATAGTCCTGTCGGGTTTCGCCACCTCTGACTTGAGCGTCGATTTTTGTGATGCTC
GTCAGGGGGGCGGAGCCTATGGAAAAACGCCAGCAACGCGGCCTTTTTACGGTTCCTGGCCTTTTGCTGG
CCTTTTGCTCACATGTTCTTTCCTGCGTTATCCCCTGATTCTGTGGATAACCGTAG
Features (pLannotate 1.2.2; 4 found; start..end, strand, type, name):
    731..765     -  terminator     lambda t0 terminator: minimal transcription terminator from phage lambda (Scholtissek and Grosse, 1987)
    839..1495    -  CDS            cat: CAT_ECOLX - Experimental evidence at protein level: Swiss-Prot protein existence level 1. This enzyme is an effector of chloramphenicol resistance in bacteria. From Escherichia coli. This protein is used as a marker in many commonly used cloning vectors, such as pACYC184.
   1496..1593    -  promoter       cat promoter: promoter of the E. coli cat gene encoding chloramphenicol acetyltransferase
   1677..2265    +  rep_origin     ori: high-copy-number ColE1/pMB1/pBR322/pUC origin of replication
