[The description below was written by a language model from this plasmid's Addgene catalogue record and pLannotate feature annotations shown in this document.]
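Description:
pMTKM26 is a Level 0 part plasmid for MoClo (modular Golden Gate) assembly that stores the TDH3 promoter of Kluyveromyces marxianus, taken from strain CBS 6556. It is built in the pYTK001 part-entry backbone of the yeast toolkit, into which the promoter was placed by Golden Gate cloning. The record classifies it as a yeast expression and synthetic biology vector. In practice it is a small E. coli storage plasmid, and the sequenced record is 2,366 nt long.

The annotated features are all bacterial backbone elements. A high-copy ColE1/pUC-type origin provides replication. A chloramphenicol acetyltransferase gene, driven by its native cat promoter and followed by the lambda t0 terminator, provides chloramphenicol selection. No yeast origin, centromere or yeast selectable marker is annotated, so the plasmid does not appear designed to be maintained in yeast on its own. The automated annotation did not label the promoter insert. It presumably lies in the unannotated stretch of roughly 700 nt ahead of the terminator, though the feature table does not confirm this. The flanking Type IIS restriction sites and overhangs that define the part type are likewise not recorded.

TDH3 encodes glyceraldehyde-3-phosphate dehydrogenase, and its promoter is generally used in yeasts as a strong constitutive driver of expression. As a Level 0 part, promTDH3 is meant to be combined with coding sequence and terminator parts into transcription units and multigene constructs for K. marxianus. The plasmid belongs to a toolkit developed to establish this yeast as an engineering host for lactose valorization.
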