Addgene plasmid #233498: pMTKM26
Purpose: Level 0 plasmid for MoClo, encodes the TDH3 promoter for K.marxianus
Depositing lab: Vincent Martin. Depositing organization: Concordia University. Publication: Sequencing of a Dairy Isolate Unlocks Kluyveromyces marxianus as a Host for Lactose Valorization. Thornbury M, Knoops A, Summerby-Murray I, Dhaliwal J, Johnson S, Utomo JC, Joshi J, Narcross L, Remondetto G, Pouliot M, Whiteway M, Martin VJJ. ACS Synth Biol. 2025 Jul 8. doi: 10.1021/acssynbio.5c00096. PubMed 40629255.
Backbone
  Vector backbone: pYTK001
  Backbone manufacturer: John Dueber, Addgene plasmid #65108
  Backbone size w/o insert (bp): 2676
  Vector type: Yeast Expression, Synthetic Biology
Growth in bacteria
  Bacterial resistance: Chloramphenicol, 25 μg/mL
  Growth temperature: 37°C
  Growth strain: DH5alpha
  Copy number: High Copy
Gene/Insert
  Gene/Insert name: promTDH3
  Species: K.marxianus CBS 6556
  Cloning method: Golden Gate
Resource information
  A portion of this plasmid was derived from a plasmid made by: The promoter sequence was originally published by Lang et al, 2020 (https://doi.org/10.1016/j.mec.2020.e00145)
Terms and licenses: Academic/Nonprofit Terms; Industry Terms: Not Available to Industry
Depositor comments: Please visit https://doi.org/10.1101/2025.02.03.636257 for bioRxiv preprint.
How to cite: pMTKM26 was a gift from Vincent Martin (Addgene plasmid # 233498 ; http://n2t.net/addgene:233498 ; RRID:Addgene_233498)
